>Addgene plasmid #243658 | pBH4-6хHIS-TEV-HP1α | addgene full sequence | sequence record 487859 | Addgene NGS Result
TTGAGATCCTTTTTTTCTGCGCGTAATCTGCTGCTTGCAAACAAAAAAACCACCGCTACCAGCGGTGGTT
TGTTTGCCGGATCAAGAGCTACCAACTCTTTTTCCGAAGGTAACTGGCTTCAGCAGAGCGCAGATACCAA
ATACTGTCCTTCTAGTGTAGCCGTAGTTAGGCCACCACTTCAAGAACTCTGTAGCACCGCCTACATACCT
CGCTCTGCTAATCCTGTTACCAGTGGCTGCTGCCAGTGGCGATAAGTCGTGTCTTACCGGGTTGGACTCA
AGACGATAGTTACCGGATAAGGCGCAGCGGTCGGGCTGAACGGGGGGTTCGTGCACACAGCCCAGCTTGG
AGCGAACGACCTACACCGAACTGAGATACCTACAGCGTGAGCTATGAGAAAGCGCCACGCTTCCCGAAGG
GAGAAAGGCGGACAGGTATCCGGTAAGCGGCAGGGTCGGAACAGGAGAGCGCACGAGGGAGCTTCCAGGG
GGAAACGCCTGGTATCTTTATAGTCCTGTCGGGTTTCGCCACCTCTGACTTGAGCGTCGATTTTTGTGAT
GCTCGTCAGGGGGGCGGAGCCTATGGAAAAACGCCAGCAACGCGGCCTTTTTACGGTTCCTGGCCTTTTG
CTGGCCTTTTGCTCACATGTTCTTTCCTGCGTTATCCCCTGATTCTGTGGATAACCGTATTACCGCCTTT
GAGTGAGCTGATACCGCTCGCCGCAGCCGAACGACCGAGCGCAGCGAGTCAGTGAGCGAGGAAGCGGAAG
AGCGCCTGATGCGGTATTTTCTCCTTACGCATCTGTGCGGTATTTCACACCGCAATGGTGCACTCTCAGT
ACAATCTGCTCTGATGCCGCATAGTTAAGCCAGTATACACTCCGCTATCGCTACGTGACTGGGTCATGGC
TGCGCCCCGACACCCGCCAACACCCGCTGACGCGCCCTGACGGGCTTGTCTGCTCCCGGCATCCGCTTAC
AGACAAGCTGTGACCGTCTCCGGGAGCTGCATGTGTCAGAGGTTTTCACCGTCATCACCGAAACGCGCGA
GGCAGCTGCGGTAAAGCTCATCAGCGTGGTCGTGAAGCGATTCACAGATGTCTGCCTGTTCATCCGCGTC
CAGCTCGTTGAGTTTCTCCAGAAGCGTTAATGTCTGGCTTCTGATAAAGCGGGCCATGTTAAGGGCGGTT
TTTTCCTGTTTGGTCACTGATGCCTCCGTGTAAGGGGGATTTCTGTTCATGGGGGTAATGATACCGATGA
AACGAGAGAGGATGCTCACGATACGGGTTACTGATGATGAACATGCCCGGTTACTGGAACGTTGTGAGGG
TAAACAACTGGCGGTATGGATGCGGCGGGACCAGAGAAAAATCACTCAGGGTCAATGCCAGCGCTTCGTT
AATACAGATGTAGGTGTTCCACAGGGTAGCCAGCAGCATCCTGCGATGCAGATCCGGAACATAATGGTGC
AGGGCGCTGACTTCCGCGTTTCCAGACTTTACGAAACACGGAAACCGAAGACCATTCATGTTGTTGCTCA
GGTCGCAGACGTTTTGCAGCAGCAGTCGCTTCACGTTCGCTCGCGTATCGGTGATTCATTCTGCTAACCA
GTAAGGCAACCCCGCCAGCCTAGCCGGGTCCTCAACGACAGGAGCACGATCATGCGCACCCGTGGCCAGG
ACCCAACGCTGCCCGAGATGCGCCGCGTGCGGCTGCTGGAGATGGCGGACGCGATGGATATGTTCTGCCA
AGGGTTGGTTTGCGCATTCACAGTTCTCCGCAAGAATTGATTGGCTCCAATTCTTGGAGTGGTGAATCCG
TTAGCGAGGTGCCGCCGGCTTCCATTCAGGTCGAGGTGGCCCGGCTCCATGCACCGCGACGCAACGCGGG
GAGGCAGACAAGGTATAGGGCGGCGCCTACAATCCATGCCAACCCGTTCCATGTGCTCGCCGAGGCGGCA
TAAATCGCCGTGACGATCAGCGGTCCAATGATCGAAGTTAGGCTGGTAAGAGCCGCGAGCGATCCTTGAA
GCTGTCCCTGATGGTCGTCATCTACCTGCCTGGACAGCATGGCCTGCAACGCGGGCATCCCGATGCCGCC
GGAAGCGAGAAGAATCATAATGGGGAAGGCCATCCAGCCTCGCGTCGCGAACGCCAGCAAGACGTAGCCC
AGCGCGTCGGCCGCCATGCCGGCGATAATGGCCTGCTTCTCGCCGAAACGTTTGGTGGCGGGACCAGTGA
CGAAGGCTTGAGCGAGGGCGTGCAAGATTCCGAATACCGCAAGCGACAGGCCGATCATCGTCGCGCTCCA
GCGAAAGCGGTCCTCGCCGAAAATGACCCAGAGCGCTGCCGGCACCTGTCCTACGAGTTGCATGATAAAG
AAGACAGTCATAAGTGCGGCGACGATAGTCATGCCCCGCGCCCACCGGAAGGAGCTGACTGGGTTGAAGG
CTCTCAAGGGCATCGGTCGAGATCCCGGTGCCTAATGAGTGAGCTAACTTACATTAATTGCGTTGCGCTC
ACTGCCCGCTTTCCAGTCGGGAAACTGTCGTGCCAGCTGCATTAATGAATCGGCCAACGCGCGGGGAGAG
GCGGTTTGCGTATTGGGCGCCAGGGTGGTTTTTCTTTTCACCAGTGAGACGGGCAACAGCTGATTGCCCT
TCACCGCCTGGCCCTGAGAGAGTTGCAGCAAGCGGTCCACGCTGGTTTGCCCCAGCAGGCGAAAATCCTG
TTTGATGGTGGTTAACGGCGGGATATAACATGAGCTGTCTTCGGTATCGTCGTATCCCACTACCGAGATA
TCCGCACCAACGCGCAGCCCGGACTCGGTAATGGCGCGCATTGCGCCCAGCGCCATCTGATCGTTGGCAA
CCAGCATCGCAGTGGGAACGATGCCCTCATTCAGCATTTGCATGGTTTGTTGAAAACCGGACATGGCACT
CCAGTCGCCTTCCCGTTCCGCTATCGGCTGAATTTGATTGCGAGTGAGATATTTATGCCAGCCAGCCAGA
CGCAGACGCGCCGAGACAGAACTTAATGGGCCCGCTAACAGCGCGATTTGCTGGTGACCCAATGCGACCA
GATGCTCCACGCCCAGTCGCGTACCGTCTTCATGGGAGAAAATAATACTGTTGATGGGTGTCTGGTCAGA
GACATCAAGAAATAACGCCGGAACATTAGTGCAGGCAGCTTCCACAGCAATGGCATCCTGGTCATCCAGC
GGATAGTTAATGATCAGCCCACTGACGCGTTGCGCGAGAAGATTGTGCACCGCCGCTTTACAGGCTTCGA
CGCCGCTTCGTTCTACCATCGACACCACCACGCTGGCACCCAGTTGATCGGCGCGAGATTTAATCGCCGC
GACAATTTGCGACGGCGCGTGCAGGGCCAGACTGGAGGTGGCAACGCCAATCAGCAACGACTGTTTGCCC
GCCAGTTGTTGTGCCACGCGGTTGGGAATGTAATTCAGCTCCGCCATCGCCGCTTCCACTTTTTCCCGCG
TTTTCGCAGAAACGTGGCTGGCCTGGTTCACCACGCGGGAAACGGTCTGATAAGAGACACCGGCATACTC
TGCGACATCGTATAACGTTACTGGTTTCACATTCACCACCCTGAATTGACTCTCTTCCGGGCGCTATCAT
GCCATACCGCGAAAGGTTTTGCGCCATTCGATGGTGTCCGGGATCTCGACGCTCTCCCTTATGCGACTCC
TGCATTAGGAAGCAGCCCAGTAGTAGGTTGAGGCCGTTGAGCACCGCCGCCGCAAGGAATGGTGCATGCA
AGGAGATGGCGCCCAACAGTCCCCCGGCCACGGGGCCTGCCACCATACCCACGCCGAAACAAGCGCTCAT
GAGCCCGAAGTGGCGAGCCCGATCTTCCCCATCGGTGATGTCGGCGATATAGGCGCCAGCAACCGCACCT
GTGGCGCCGGTGATGCCGGCCACGATGCGTCCGGCGTAGAGGATCGAGATCTCGATCCCGCGAAATTAAT
ACGACTCACTATAGGGGAATTGTGAGCGGATAACAATTCCCCTCTAGAAATAATTTTGTTTAACTTTAAG
AAGGAGATATACCATGGGCCATCACCATCACCATCACGACTACGACATCCCGACTACCGAAAACCTGTAC
TTCCAGGGATCCGGAAAGAAAACCAAGCGGACAGCTGACAGTTCTTCTTCAGAGGATGAGGAGGAGTATG
TCGTGGAGAAGGTGCTAGACAGGCGCGTGGTTAAGGGACAAGTGGAATATCTACTGAAGTGGAAAGGCTT
TTCTGAGGAGCACAATACTTGGGAACCTGAGAAAAACTTGGATTGCCCTGAGCTAATTTCTGAATTTATG
AAAAAGTATAAGAAGATGAAGGAGGGTGAAAATAATAAACCCAGGGAGAAGTCAGAAAGTAACAAGAGGA
AATCCAATTTCTCAAACAGTGCCGATGACATCAAATCTAAAAAAAAGAGAGAGCAGAGCAATGATATCGC
TCGGGGCTTTGAGAGAGGACTGGAACCAGAAAAGATCATTGGGGCAACAGATTCCTGTGGTGATTTAATG
TTCCTAATGAAATGGAAAGACACAGATGAAGCTGACCTGGTTCTTGCAAAAGAAGCTAATGTGAAATGTC
CACAAATTGTGATAGCATTTTATGAAGAGAGACTGACATGGCATGCATATCCTGAGGATGCGGAAAACAA
AGAGAAAGAAACAGCAAAGAGCTAAGCTTATCGATGATAAGCTGTCAAACATGAGAATTCTTGAAGACGA
AAGGGCCTCGTGATACGCCTATTTTTATAGGTTAATGTCATGATAATAATGGTTTCTTAGACGTCAGGTG
GCACTTTTCGGGGAAATGTGCGCGGAACCCCTATTTGTTTATTTTTCTAAATACATTCAAATATGTATCC
GCTCATGAGACAATAACCCTGATAAATGCTTCAATAATATTGAAAAAGGAAGAGTATGAGTATTCAACAT
TTCCGTGTCGCCCTTATTCCCTTTTTTGCGGCATTTTGCCTTCCTGTTTTTGCTCACCCAGAAACGCTGG
TGAAAGTAAAAGATGCTGAAGATCAGTTGGGTGCACGAGTGGGTTACATCGAACTGGATCTCAACAGCGG
TAAGATCCTTGAGAGTTTTCGCCCCGAAGAACGTTTTCCAATGATGAGCACTTTTAAAGTTCTGCTATGT
GGCGCGGTATTATCCCGTGTTGACGCCGGGCAAGAGCAACTCGGTCGCCGCATACACTATTCTCAGAATG
ACTTGGTTGAGTACTCACCAGTCACAGAAAAGCATCTTACGGATGGCATGACAGTAAGAGAATTATGCAG
TGCTGCCATAACCATGAGTGATAACACTGCGGCCAACTTACTTCTGACAACGATCGGAGGACCGAAGGAG
CTAACCGCTTTTTTGCACAACATGGGGGATCATGTAACTCGCCTTGATCGTTGGGAACCGGAGCTGAATG
AAGCCATACCAAACGACGAGCGTGACACCACGATGCCTGCAGCAATGGCAACAACGTTGCGCAAACTATT
AACTGGCGAACTACTTACTCTAGCTTCCCGGCAACAATTAATAGACTGGATGGAGGCGGATAAAGTTGCA
GGACCACTTCTGCGCTCGGCCCTTCCGGCTGGCTGGTTTATTGCTGATAAATCTGGAGCCGGTGAGCGTG
GGTCTCGCGGTATCATTGCAGCACTGGGGCCAGATGGTAAGCCCTCCCGTATCGTAGTTATCTACACGAC
GGGGAGTCAGGCAACTATGGATGAACGAAATAGACAGATCGCTGAGATAGGTGCCTCACTGATTAAGCAT
TGGTAACTGTCAGACCAAGTTTACTCATATATACTTTAGATTGATTTAAAACTTCATTTTTAATTTAAAA
GGATCTAGGTGAAGATCCTTTTTGATAATCTCATGACCAAAATCCCTTAACGTGAGTTTTCGTTCCACTG
AGCGTCAGACCCCGTAGAAAAGATCAAAGGATCTTC
Features (pLannotate 1.2.2; 18 found; start..end, strand, type, name):
      1..589     +  rep_origin     ori: high-copy-number ColE1/pMB1/pBR322/pUC origin of replication
    775..914     -  misc_feature   bom: basis of mobility region from pBR322
   1016..1207    -  CDS            rop: Rop protein, which maintains plasmids at low copy number; rop
   1224..1604    +  CDS            YPB1_ECOLX: Protein predicted: Swiss-Prot protein existence level 4. From Escherichia coli.
   1846..2470    -  CDS            TcR (fragment): tetracycline efflux protein; tet; confers resistance to tetracycline
   2485..2506    -  protein_bind   CAP binding site: CAP binding activates transcription in the presence of cAMP. E. coli catabolite activator protein
   2519..3600    -  CDS            lacI: lac repressor; lacI; The lac repressor binds to the lac operator to inhibit transcription in E. coli. This inhibition can be relieved by adding lactose or isopropyl-β-D-thiogalactopyranoside (IPTG).
   3601..3678    -  promoter       lacI promoter: lacI
   3686..3965    -  CDS            TcR (fragment): tetracycline efflux protein; tet; confers resistance to tetracycline
   3987..4005    +  promoter       T7 promoter: promoter for bacteriophage T7 RNA polymerase
   4006..4030    +  protein_bind   lac operator: The lac repressor binds to the lac operator to inhibit transcription in E. coli. This inhibition can be relieved by adding lactose or isopropyl-β-D-thiogalactopyranoside (IPTG). lac repressor encoded by lacI
   4045..4067    +  RBS            RBS: efficient ribosome binding site from bacteriophage T7 gene 10 (Olins and Rangwala, 1989)
   4080..4097    +  CDS            7xHis (fragment): 6xHis affinity tag
   4119..4137    +  CDS            TEV site (fragment): tobacco etch virus (TEV) protease recognition and cleavage site
   4143..4712    +  CDS            CBX5: CBX5_HUMAN - Also known as HP1A. Experimental evidence at protein level: Swiss-Prot protein existence level 1. Component of heterochromatin that recognizes and binds histone H3 tails methylated at 'Lys-9' (H3K9me), leading to epigenetic repression. In contrast, it is excluded from chromatin when 'Tyr-41' of histone H3 is phosphorylated (H3Y41ph). Can interact with lamin-B receptor (LBR). This interaction can contribute to the association of the heterochromatin with the inner nuclear membrane. Involved in the formation of functional kinetochore through interaction with MIS12 complex proteins. F
   4714..4738    -  promoter       tet promoter (fragment): E. coli promoter for tetracycline efflux protein gene
   4851..4955    +  promoter       AmpR promoter: bla
   4956..5816    +  CDS            AmpR: β-lactamase; bla; confers resistance to ampicillin, carbenicillin, and related antibiotics
