[The description below was written by a language model from this plasmid's Addgene catalogue record and pLannotate feature annotations shown in this document.]
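Description:
pBH4-6xHIS-TEV-HP1α is a 5,986 bp bacterial expression plasmid built on the pBH4 backbone for producing full-length human HP1α (CBX5) as a recombinant protein in E. coli. It replicates from a ColE1/pMB1-type origin accompanied by the pBR322 bom region and the rop gene. Rop restrains copy number, consistent with the record's low-copy designation. Selection is by ampicillin through the β-lactamase gene under its own promoter. Fragments of the tetracycline resistance gene and its promoter flank the expression region. These appear to be non-functional remnants of a pBR322-derived ancestor interrupted by the inserted cassettes.

The expression cassette follows the familiar T7/lac arrangement. A T7 promoter is immediately followed by a lac operator and the efficient ribosome binding site from phage T7 gene 10, and the plasmid carries its own lacI gene and promoter to supply repressor. Transcription therefore depends on a host that provides T7 RNA polymerase and is held off until relieved by IPTG or lactose. The open reading frame begins with an N-terminal 6xHis tag, followed by a TEV protease recognition site and then the CBX5 coding sequence. This allows metal-affinity capture of the fusion and subsequent removal of the tag by TEV cleavage. No T7 terminator is annotated in the feature table.

HP1α is a heterochromatin component that binds histone H3 tails methylated at lysine 9. The plasmid was deposited in connection with work on HP1α liquid droplet formation and phase separation in heterochromatin, so it is suited to preparing purified protein for in vitro biochemical and biophysical studies.
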