Addgene plasmid #243658: pBH4-6хHIS-TEV-HP1α
Purpose: Full-length human HP1α expression vector
Depositing lab: Geeta Narlikar. Depositing organization: University of California, San Francisco (UCSF). Publication: Liquid droplet formation by HP1alpha suggests a role for phase separation in heterochromatin. Larson AG, Elnatan D, Keenen MM, Trnka MJ, Johnston JB, Burlingame AL, Agard DA, Redding S, Narlikar GJ. Nature. 2017 Jul 13;547(7662):236-240. doi: 10.1038/nature22822. Epub 2017 Jun 21. PubMed 28636604.
Backbone
  Vector backbone: pBH4
  Total vector size (bp): 5986
  Vector type: Bacterial Expression
Growth in bacteria
  Bacterial resistance: Ampicillin, 100 μg/mL
  Growth temperature: 37°C
  Growth strain: DH5alpha
  Copy number: Low Copy
Gene/Insert
  Gene/Insert name: HP1a
  Species: H. sapiens (human)
  Entrez Gene: CBX5 (a.k.a. HEL25, HP1, HP1A, HP1alpha)
  Tag / fusion protein: 6xHis (N terminal on insert)
  Cloning method: Other
  Sequencing primers: 5′ TAATACGACTCACTATAGGG
Terms and licenses: Academic/Nonprofit Terms; Industry Terms: Not Available to Industry
How to cite: pBH4-6хHIS-TEV-HP1α was a gift from Geeta Narlikar (Addgene plasmid # 243658 ; http://n2t.net/addgene:243658 ; RRID:Addgene_243658)
